>Addgene plasmid #182230 | pLeAPS-GFP-blast | addgene full sequence | sequence record 359582 | Addgene NGS Result
CTTCTGAGGCGGAAAGAACCAGCTGGGGCTCTAGGGGGTATCCCC
[124 nt withheld, positions 46-169]
C
[91 nt withheld, positions 171-261]
A
[49 nt withheld, positions 263-311]
CCTTTGACGTTGGAGTCCACGTTCTTT
[37 nt withheld, positions 339-375]
ACCCTATCTCGGTCTATTCTTTTGATTTATAAGGGATTTTGCCGATTTCGGCCTATTGGTTAAAAAATGA
GCTGATTTAACAAAAATTTAACGCGAATTAATTCTGTGGAATGTGTGTCAGTTAGGGTGTGGAAAGTCCC
CAGGCTCCCCAGCAGGCAGAAGTATGCAAAGCATGCATCTCAATTAGTCAGCAACCAGGTGTGGAAAGTC
CCCAGGCTCCCCAGCAGGCAGAAGTATGCAAAGCATGCATCTCAATTAGTCAGCAACCATAGTCCCGCCC
CTAACTCCGCCCAGTTCCGCCCATTCTCCGCCCCATGGCTGACTAATTTTTTTTATTTATGCAGAGGCCG
AGGCCGCCTCTGCCTCTGAGCTATTCCAGAAGTAGTGAGGAGGCTTTTTTGGAGGCCTAGGCTTTTGCAA
AAAGCTCCCGGGAGCTTGTATATCCATTTTCGGATCTGATCAGCACGTGTTGACAATTAATCATCGGCAT
AGTATATCGGCATAGTATAATACGACAAGGTGAGGAACTAAACCATGGCCAAGTTGACCAGTGCCGTTCC
GGTGCTCACCGCGCGCGACGTCGCCGGAGCGGTCGAGTTCTGGACCGACCGGCTCGGGTTCTCCCGGGAC
TTCGTGGAGGACGACTTCGCCGGTGTGGTCCGGGACGACGTGACCCTGTTCATCAGCGCGGTCCAGGACC
AGGTGGTGCCGGACAACACCCTGGCCTGGGTGTGGGTGCGCGGCCTGGACGAGCTGTACGCCGAGTGGTC
GGAGGTCGTGTCCACGAACTTCCGGGACGCCTCCGGGCCGGCCATGACCGAGATCGGCGAGCAGCCGTGG
GGGCGGGAGTTCGCCCTGCGCGACCCGGCCGGCAACTGCGTGCACTTCGTGGCCGAGGAGCAGGACTGAC
ACGTGCTACGAGATTTCGATTCCACCGCCGCCTTCTATGAAAGGTTGGGCTTCGGAATCGTTTTCCGGGA
CGCCGGCTGGATGATCCTCCAGCGCGGGGATCTCATGCTGGAGTTCTTCGCCCACCCCAACTTGTTTATT
GCAGCTTATAATGGTTACAAATAAAGCAATAGCATCACAAATTTCACAAATAAAGCATTTTTTTCACTGC
ATTCTAGTTGTGGTTTGTCCAAACTCATCAATGTATCTTATCATGTCTGTATACCGTCGACCTCTAGCTA
GAGCTTGGCGTAATCATGGTCATAGCTGTTTCCTGTGTGAAATTGTTATCCGCTCACAATTCCACACAAC
ATACGAGCCGGAAGCATAAAGTGTAAAGCCTGGGGTGCCTAATGAGTGAGCTAACTCACATTAATTGCGT
TGCGCTCACTGCCCGCTTTCCAGTCGGGAAACCTGTCGTGCCAGCTGCATTAATGAATCGGCCAACGCGC
GGGGAGAGGCGGTTTGCGTATTGGGCGCTCTTCCGCTTCCTCGCTCACTGACTCGCTGCGCTCGGTCGTT
CGGCTGCGGCGAGCGGTATCAGCTCACTCAAAGGCGGTAATACGGTTATCCACAGAATCAGGGGATAACG
CAGGAAAGAACATGTGAGCAAAAGGCCAGCAAAAGGCCAGGAACCGTAAAAAGGCCGCGTTGCTGGCGTT
TTTCCATAGGCTCCGCCCCCCTGACGAGCATCACAAAAATCGACGCTCAAGTCAGAGGTGGCGAAACCCG
ACAGGACTATAAAGATACCAGGCGTTTCCCCCTGGAAGCTCCCTCGTGCGCTCTCCTGTTCCGACCCTGC
CGCTTACCGGATACCTGTCCGCCTTTCTCCCTTCGGGAAGCGTGGCGCTTTCTCATAGCTCACGCTGTAG
GTATCTCAGTTCGGTGTAGGTCGTTCGCTCCAAGCTGGGCTGTGTGCACGAACCCCCCGTTCAGCCCGAC
CGCTGCGCCTTATCCGGTAACTATCGTCTTGAGTCCAACCCGGTAAGACACGACTTATCGCCACTGGCAG
CAGCCACTGGTAACAGGATTAGCAGAGCGAGGTATGTAGGCGGTGCTACAGAGTTCTTGAAGTGGTGGCC
TAACTACGGCTACACTAGAAGAACAGTATTTGGTATCTGCGCTCTGCTGAAGCCAGTTACCTTCGGAAAA
AGAGTTGGTAGCTCTTGATCCGGCAAACAAACCACCGCTGGTAGCGGTGGTTTTTTTGTTTGCAAGCAGC
AGATTACGCGCAGAAAAAAAGGATCTCAAGAAGATCCTTTGATCTTTTCTACGGGGTCTGACGCTCAGTG
GAACGAAAACTCACGTTAAGGGATTTTGGTCATGAGATTATCAAAAAGGATCTTCACCTAGATCCTTTTA
AATTAAAAATGAAGTTTTAAATCAATCTAAAGTATATATGAGTAAACTTGGTCTGACAGTTACCAATGCT
TAATCAGTGAGGCACCTATCTCAGCGATCTGTCTATTTCGTTCATCCATAGTTGCCTGACTCCCCGTCGT
GTAGATAACTACGATACGGGAGGGCTTACCATCTGGCCCCAGTGCTGCAATGATACCGCGAGACCCACGC
TCACCGGCTCCAGATTTATCAGCAATAAACCAGCCAGCCGGAAGGGCCGAGCGCAGAAGTGGTCCTGCAA
CTTTATCCGCCTCCATCCAGTCTATTAATTGTTGCCGGGAAGCTAGAGTAAGTAGTTCGCCAGTTAATAG
TTTGCGCAACGTTGTTGCCATTGCTACAGGCATCGTGGTGTCACGCTCGTCGTTTGGTATGGCTTCATTC
AGCTCCGGTTCCCAACGATCAAGGCGAGTTACATGATCCCCCATGTTGTGCAAAAAAGCGGTTAGCTCCT
TCGGTCCTCCGATCGTTGTCAGAAGTAAGTTGGCCGCAGTGTTATCACTCATGGTTATGGCAGCACTGCA
TAATTCTCTTACTGTCATGCCATCCGTAAGATGCTTTTCTGTGACTGGTGAGTACTCAACCAAGTCATTC
TGAGAATAGTGTATGCGGCGACCGAGTTGCTCTTGCCCGGCGTCAATACGGGATAATACCGCGCCACATA
GCAGAACTTTAAAAGTGCTCATCATTGGAAAACGTTCTTCGGGGCGAAAACTCTCAAGGATCTTACCGCT
GTTGAGATCCAGTTCGATGTAACCCACTCGTGCACCCAACTGATCTTCAGCATCTTTTACTTTCACCAGC
GTTTCTGGGTGAGCAAAAACAGGAAGGCAAAATGCCGCAAAAAAGGGAATAAGGGCGACACGGAAATGTT
GAATACTCATACTCTTCCTTTTTCAATATTATTGAAGCATTTATCAGGGTTATTGTCTCATGAGCGGATA
CATATTTGAATGTATTTAGAAAAATAAACAAATAGGGGTTCCGCGCACATTTCCCCGAAAAGTGCCACCT
GACGTCGACGGATCGGGAGATCTCCCGATCCCCTATGGTGCACTCTCAGTACAATCTGCTCTGATGCCGC
ATAGTTAAGCCAGTATCTGCTCCCTGCTTGTGTGTTGGAGGTCGCTGAGTAGTGCGCGAGCAAAATTTAA
GCTACAACAAGGCAAGGCTTGACCGACAATTGCATGAAGAATCTGCTTAGGGTTAGGCGTTTTGCGCTGC
TTCGCGATGTACGGGCCAGATATACGCGTTGACATTGATTATTGACTAGTTATTAATAGTAATCAATTAC
GGGGTCATTAGTTCATAGCCCATATATGGAGTTCCGCGTTACATAACTTACGGTAAATGGCCCGCCTGGC
TGACCGCCCAACGACCCCCGCCCATTGACGTCAATAATGACGTATGTTCCCATAGTAACGCCAATAGGGA
CTTTCCATTGACGTCAATGGGTGGAGTATTTACGGTAAACTGCCCACTTGGCAGTACATCAAGTGTATCA
TATGCCAAGTACGCCCCCTATTGACGTCAATGACGGTAAATGGCCCGCCTGGCATTATGCCCAGTACATG
ACCTTATGGGACTTTCCTACTTGGCAGTACATCTACGTATTAGTCATCGCTATTACCATGGTGATGCGGT
TTTGGCAGTACATCAATGGGCGTGGATAGCGGTTTGACTCACGGGGATTTCCAAGTCTCCACCCCATTGA
CGTCAATGGGAGTTTGTTTTGGCACCAAAATCAACGGGACTTTCCAAAATGTCGTAACAACTCCGCCCCA
TTGACGCAAATGGGCGGTAGGCGTGTACGGTGGGAGGTCTATATAAGCAGCGCGTTTTGCCTGTACTGGG
TCTCTCTGGTTAGACCAGATCTGAGCCTGGGAGCTCTCTGGCTAACTAGGGAACCCACTGCTTAAGCCTC
AATAAAGCTTGCCTTGAGTGCTTCAAGTAGTGTGTGCCCGTCTGTTGTGTGACTCTGGTAACTAGAGATC
CCTCAGACCCTTTTAGTCAGTGTGGAAAATCTCTAGCAGTGGCGCCCGAACAGGGACTTGAAAGCGAAAG
GGAAACCAGAGGAGCTCTCTCGACGCAGGACTCGGCTTGCTGAAGCGCGCACGGCAAGAGGCGAGGGGCG
GCGACTGGTGAGTACGCCAAAAATTTTGACTAGCGGAGGCTAGAAGGAGAGAGATGGGTGCGAGAGCGTC
AGTATTAAGCGGGGGAGAATTAGATCGCGATGGGAAAAAATTCGGTTAAGGCCAGGGGGAAAGAAAAAAT
ATAAATTAAAACATATAGTATGGGCAAGCAGGGAGCTAGAACGATTCGCAGTTAATCCTGGCCTGTTAGA
AACATCAGAAGGCTGTAGACAAATACTGGGACAGCTACAACCATCCCTTCAGACAGGATCAGAAGAACTT
AGATCATTATATAATACAGTAGCAACCCTCTATTGTGTGCATCAAAGGATAGAGATAAAAGACACCAAGG
AAGCTTTAGACAAGATAGAGGAAGAGCAAAACAAAAGTAAGACCACCGCACAGCAAGCGGCCGCTGATCT
TCAGACCTGGAGGAGGAGATATGAGGGACAATTGGAGAAGTGAATTATATAAATATAAAGTAGTAAAAAT
TGAACCATTAGGAGTAGCACCCACCAAGGCAAAGAGAAGAGTGGTGCAGAGAGAAAAAAGAGCAGTGGGA
ATAGGAGCTTTGTTCCTTGGGTTCTTGGGAGCAGCAGGAAGCACTATGGGCGCAGCGTCAATGACGCTGA
CGGTACAGGCCAGACAATTATTGTCTGGTATAGTGCAGCAGCAGAACAATTTGCTGAGGGCTATTGAGGC
GCAACAGCATCTGTTGCAACTCACAGTCTGGGGCATCAAGCAGCTCCAGGCAAGAATCCTGGCTGTGGAA
AGATACCTAAAGGATCAACAGCTCCTGGGGATTTGGGGTTGCTCTGGAAAACTCATTTGCACCACTGCTG
TGCCTTGGAATGCTAGTTGGAGTAATAAATCTCTGGAACAGATTTGGAATCACACGACCTGGATGGAGTG
GGACAGAGAAATTAACAATTACACAAGCTTAATACACTCCTTAATTGAAGAATCGCAAAACCAGCAAGAA
AAGAATGAACAAGAATTATTGGAATTAGATAAATGGGCAAGTTTGTGGAATTGGTTTAACATAACAAATT
GGCTGTGGTATATAAAATTATTCATAATGATAGTAGGAGGCTTGGTAGGTTTAAGAATAGTTTTTGCTGT
ACTTTCTATAGTGAATAGAGTTAGGCAGGGATATTCACCATTATCGTTTCAGACCCACCTCCCAACCCCG
AGGGGACCCGACAGGCCCGAAGGAATAGAAGAAGAAGGTGGAGAGAGAGACAGAGACAGATCCATTCGAT
TAGTGAACGGATCGGCACTGCGTGCGCCAATTCTGCAGACAAATGGCAGTATTCATCCACAATTTTAAAA
GAAAAGGGGGGATTGGGGGGTACAGTGCAGGGGAAAGAATAGTAGACATAATAGCAACAGACATACAAAC
TAAAGAATTACAAAAACAAATTACAAAAATTCAAAATTTTCGGGTTTATTACAGGGACAGCAGAGATCCA
GTTTGGTTAATTAGCTAGCTAGGTCTTGAAAGGAGTGGGAATTGGCTCCGGTGCCCGTCAGTGGGCAGAG
CGCACATCGCCCACAGTCCCCGAGAAGTTGGGGGGAGGGGTCGGCAATTGATCCGGTGCCTAGAGAAGGT
GGCGCGGGGTAAACTGGGAAAGTGATGTCGTGTACTGGCTCCGCCTTTTTCCCGAGGGTGGGGGAGAACC
GTATATAAGTGCAGTAGTCGCCGTGAACGTTCTTTTTCGCAACGGGTTTGCCGCCAGAACACAGGACCGG
TTCTAGAGCGCTGCCACCATGGTGAGCAAGGGCGAGGAGCTGTTCACCGGGGTGGTGCCCATCCTGGTCG
AGCTGGACGGCGACGTAAACGGCCACAAGTTCAGCGTGTCCGGCGAGGGCGAGGGCGATGCCACCTACGG
CAAGCTGACCCTGAAGTTCATCTGCACCACCGGCAAGCTGCCCGTGCCCTGGCCCACCCTCGTGACCACC
CTGACCTACGGCGTGCAGTGCTTCAGCCGCTACCCCGACCACATGAAGCAGCACGACTTCTTCAAGTCCG
CCATGCCCGAAGGCTACGTCCAGGAGCGCACCATCTTCTTCAAGGACGACGGCAACTACAAGACCCGCGC
CGAGGTGAAGTTCGAGGGCGACACCCTGGTGAACCGCATCGAGCTGAAGGGCATCGACTTCAAGGAGGAC
GGCAACATCCTGGGGCACAAGCTGGAGTACAACTACAACAGCCACAACGTCTATATCATGGCCGACAAGC
AGAAGAACGGCATCAAGGTGAACTTCAAGATCCGCCACAACATCGAGGACGGCAGCGTGCAGCTCGCCGA
CCACTACCAGCAGAACACCCCCATCGGCGACGGCCCCGTGCTGCTGCCCGACAACCACTACCTGAGCACC
CAGTCCGCCCTGAGCAAAGACCCCAACGAGAAGCGCGATCACATGGTCCTGCTGGAGTTCGTGACCGCCG
CCGGGATCACTCTCGGCATGGACGAGCTGTACAAGGGATCCGGCGCAACAAACTTCTCTCTGCTGAAACA
AGCCGGAGATGTCGAAGAGAATCCTGGACCGATGGCCAAGCCTTTGTCTCAAGAAGAATCCACCCTCATT
GAAAGAGCAACGGCTACAATCAACAGCATCCCCATCTCTGAAGACTACAGCGTCGCCAGCGCAGCTCTCT
CTAGCGACGGCCGCATCTTCACTGGTGTCAATGTATATCATTTTACTGGGGGACCTTGTGCAGAACTCGT
GGTGCTGGGCACTGCTGCTGCTGCGGCAGCTGGCAACCTGACTTGTATCGTCGCGATCGGAAATGAGAAC
AGGGGCATCTTGAGCCCCTGCGGACGGTGCCGACAGGTGCTTCTCGATCTGCATCCTGGGATCAAAGCCA
TAGTGAAGGACAGTGATGGACAGCCGACGGCAGTTGGGATTCGTGAATTGCTGCCCTCTGGTTATGTGTG
GGAGGGCTAAGAATTCGATATCAAGCTTATCGGTAATCAACCTCTGGATTACAAAATTTGTGAAAGATTG
ACTGGTATTCTTAACTATGTTGCTCCTTTTACGCTATGTGGATACGCTGCTTTAATGCCTTTGTATCATG
CTATTGCTTCCCGTATGGCTTTCATTTTCTCCTCCTTGTATAAATCCTGGTTGCTGTCTCTTTATGAGGA
GTTGTGGCCCGTTGTCAGGCAACGTGGCGTGGTGTGCACTGTGTTTGCTGACGCAACCCCCACTGGTTGG
GGCATTGCCACCACCTGTCAGCTCCTTTCCGGGACTTTCGCTTTCCCCCTCCCTATTGCCACGGCGGAAC
TCATCGCCGCCTGCCTTGCCCGCTGCTGGACAGGGGCTCGGCTGTTGGGCACTGACAATTCCGTGGTGTT
GTCGGGGAAATCATCGTCCTTTCCTTGGCTGCTCGCCTGTGTTGCCACCTGGATTCTGCGCGGGACGTCC
TTCTGCTACGTCCCTTCGGCCCTCAATCCAGCGGACCTTCCTTCCCGCGGCCTGCTGCCGGCTCTGCGGC
CTCTTCCGCGTCTTCGCCTTCGCCCTCAGACGAGTCGGATCTCCCTTTGGGCCGCCTCCCCGCATCGATA
CCGTCGACCTCGAGGTCGACTTTAAGACCAATGACTTACAAGGCAGCTGTAGATCTTAGCCACTTTTTAA
AAGAAAAGGGGGGACTGGAAGGGCTAATTCACTCCCAACGAAGACAAGATTTCACCATTATCGTTTCAGA
CCCACCTCCCAACCCCGAGGGGACCCAGAGTGATGCGGTTTTGGCAGTACATCAATGGGCGTGGATAGCG
GTTTGACTCACGGGGATTTCCAAGTCTCCACCCCATTGACGTCAATGGGAGTTTGTTTTGGCACCAAAAT
CAACGGGACTTTCCAAAATGTCGTAACAACTCCGCCCCATTGACGCAAATGGGCGGTAGGCGTGTACGGT
GGGAGGTCTATATAAGCAGCGCGTTTTGCCTGTACTGGGTCTCTCTGGTTAGACCAGATCTGAGCCTGGG
AGCTCTCTGGCTAACTAGGGAACCCACTGCTTAAGCCTCAATAAAGCTTGCCTTGAGTGCTTCAAGTAGT
GTGTGCCCGTCTGTTGTGTGACTCTGGTAACTAGAGATCCCTCAGACCCTTTTAGTCAGTGTGGAAAATC
TCTAGCAGGGCCCGTTTAAACCCGCTGATCAGCCTCGACTGTGCCTTCTAGTTGCCAGCCATCTGTTGTT
TGCCCCTCCCCCGTGCCTTCCTTGACCCTGGAAGGTGCCACTCCCACTGTCCTTTCCTAATAAAATGAGG
AAATTGCATCGCATTGTCTGAGTAGGTGTCATTCTATTCTGGGGGGTGGGGTGGGGCAGGACAGCAAGGG
GGAGGATTGGGAAGACAATAGCAGGCATGCTGGGGATGCGGTGGGCTCTATGG
Features (pLannotate 1.2.2; 36 found; start..end, strand, type, name):
      4..25      +  promoter       SV40 promoter (fragment): SV40 enhancer and early promoter
     46..474     +  rep_origin     f1 ori (sequence partly withheld): f1 bacteriophage origin of replication; arrow indicates direction of (+) strand synthesis
    501..572     +  promoter       SV40 promoter (fragment): SV40 enhancer and early promoter
    573..644     +  promoter       SV40 promoter (fragment): SV40 enhancer and early promoter
    648..782     +  rep_origin     SV40 ori: SV40 origin of replication
    844..891     +  promoter       EM7 promoter: synthetic bacterial promoter&nbsp
    910..1284    +  CDS            BleoR: antibiotic-binding protein; Sh ble from Streptoalloteichus hindustanus; confers resistance to bleomycin, phleomycin, and Zeocin™
   1294..1419    +  CDS            ble (fragment): BLE_KLEPN - Experimental evidence at protein level: Swiss-Prot protein existence level 1. Binding protein with a strong affinity to the bleomycin family of antibiotics. Binds to CL990; an antimitotic-antibiotic compound. From Klebsiella pneumoniae.
   1414..1535    +  polyA_signal   SV40 poly(A) signal: SV40 polyadenylation signal
   1608..1624    -  protein_bind   lac operator: The lac repressor binds to the lac operator to inhibit transcription in E. coli. This inhibition can be relieved by adding lactose or isopropyl-β-D-thiogalactopyranoside (IPTG). lac repressor encoded by lacI
   1632..1662    -  promoter       lac promoter: promoter for the E. coli lac operon
   1677..1698    -  protein_bind   CAP binding site: CAP binding activates transcription in the presence of cAMP. E. coli catabolite activator protein
   1711..1803    -  CDS            lacI (fragment): lac repressor; lacI; The lac repressor binds to the lac operator to inhibit transcription in E. coli. This inhibition can be relieved by adding lactose or isopropyl-β-D-thiogalactopyranoside (IPTG).
   1986..2574    -  rep_origin     ori: high-copy-number ColE1/pMB1/pBR322/pUC origin of replication
   2745..3605    -  CDS            AmpR: β-lactamase; bla; confers resistance to ampicillin, carbenicillin, and related antibiotics
   3606..3710    -  promoter       AmpR promoter: bla
   3769..3821    -  misc_feature   bom (fragment): basis of mobility region from pBR322
   3976..4355    +  enhancer       CMV enhancer: human cytomegalovirus immediate early enhancer
   4356..4555    +  promoter       CMV promoter: human cytomegalovirus (CMV) immediate early promoter
   4573..4753    +  LTR            5' LTR (truncated): truncated 5' long terminal repeat (LTR) from HIV-1
   4800..4925    +  misc_feature   HIV-1 Ψ: packaging signal of human immunodeficiency virus type 1
   4909..5272    +  CDS            HIV-1 gag (fragment): gag protein from human immunodeficiency virus 1; gag
   5418..5651    +  misc_feature   RRE: The Rev response element (RRE) of HIV-1 allows for Rev-dependent mRNA export from the nucleus to the cytoplasm.
   6028..6128    +  CDS            Rev (fragment): human immunodeficiency virus 1 (HIV-1) Rev protein; rev; enhances nuclear export of unspliced and incompletely spliced viral mRNAs
   6178..6295    +  misc_feature   cPPT/CTS: central polypurine tract and central termination sequence of HIV-1
   6344..6362    +  CDS            small t antigen (fragment): SV40 (simian virus 40) small t antigen
   6388..6599    +  promoter       EF-1α core promoter: core promoter for human elongation factor EF-1α
   6624..7340    +  CDS            EGFP: EGFP is a basic (constitutively fluorescent) green fluorescent protein published in 1996, derived from Aequorea victoria. It is reported to be a rapidly-maturing weak dimer with moderate acid sensitivity.
   7407..7805    +  CDS            BSD: blasticidin S deaminase; Aspergillus terreus BSD; confers resistance to blasticidin
   7806..7827    +  misc_feature   MCS (fragment): pBluescript multiple cloning site
   7830..8418    +  misc_feature   WPRE: woodchuck hepatitis virus posttranscriptional regulatory element
   8426..8545    +  CDS            nef (fragment): NEF_HV1LA - Experimental evidence at protein level: Swiss-Prot protein existence level 1. Extracellular Nef protein targets CD4(+) T-lymphocytes for apoptosis by interacting with CXCR4 surface receptors. From Human immunodeficiency virus type 1 group M subtype B (isolate Lai) (HIV-1).
   8565..8591    +  CDS            Rev (fragment): human immunodeficiency virus 1 (HIV-1) Rev protein; rev; enhances nuclear export of unspliced and incompletely spliced viral mRNAs
   8595..8794    +  promoter       CMV promoter: human cytomegalovirus (CMV) immediate early promoter
   8812..8992    +  LTR            5' LTR (truncated): truncated 5' long terminal repeat (LTR) from HIV-1
   9024..9248    +  polyA_signal   bGH poly(A) signal: bovine growth hormone polyadenylation signal
