[The description below was written by a language model from this plasmid's Addgene catalogue record and pLannotate feature annotations shown in this document.]
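Description:
pLeAPS-GFP-blast is a 9.2 kb HIV-1-based lentiviral transfer plasmid built on a pLenti backbone and intended for use with the LeAPS packaging system. It is propagated in E. coli through a high-copy ColE1/pUC origin with ampicillin resistance. The backbone also carries an f1 origin and an SV40 promoter/origin plus EM7-driven bleomycin/Zeocin resistance cassette with an SV40 polyadenylation signal, all lying outside the viral genome.

Genomic RNA is transcribed from a CMV enhancer/promoter fused to a truncated 5' LTR, an arrangement that generally makes production Tat-independent. This is followed by the Ψ packaging signal with a short gag fragment, the Rev response element for nuclear export of the unspliced genome, and the cPPT/CTS. The payload is an EGFP coding sequence joined to the blasticidin S deaminase gene; the catalogue describes the linker as a P2A peptide, so one transcript should yield both a fluorescent reporter and a blasticidin selection marker for transduced mammalian cells. The catalogue lists CMV as the insert promoter, but the feature table places an EF-1α core promoter immediately upstream of EGFP, so the annotation suggests EF-1α core drives the transgene. A WPRE follows to enhance transcript expression.

The distinguishing modification is an additional CMV promoter inserted between the WPRE and the 3' LTR. That LTR is annotated as a truncated R-U5-type repeat and is followed by a bGH polyadenylation signal. The record does not explain the purpose of this extra promoter beyond its association with the LeAPS system. The construct serves as a GFP-marked, blasticidin-selectable transfer vector for that system.
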