Addgene plasmid #182230: pLeAPS-GFP-blast
Purpose: Lentiviral transfer plasmid for the LeAPS packaging system; encodes GFP-P2A-blasticidin transgene
Depositing lab: Michael Birnbaum. Depositing organization: Massachusetts Institute of Technology. Publication: Antigen identification and high-throughput interaction mapping by reprogramming viral entry. Dobson CS, Reich AN, Gaglione S, Smith BE, Kim EJ, Dong J, Ronsard L, Okonkwo V, Lingwood D, Dougan M, Dougan SK, Birnbaum ME. Nat Methods. 2022 Apr;19(4):449-460. doi: 10.1038/s41592-022-01436-z. Epub 2022 Apr 8. PubMed 35396484.
Backbone
  Vector backbone: pLenti
  Backbone size w/o insert (bp): 8066
  Total vector size (bp): 9248
  Modifications to backbone: Added a CMV promoter between the WPRE and the 3' LTR
  Vector type: Mammalian Expression, Lentiviral
  Selectable markers: Blasticidin
Growth in bacteria
  Bacterial resistance: Ampicillin, 100 μg/mL
  Growth temperature: 37°C
  Growth strain: NEB Stable
  Copy number: High Copy
Gene/Insert
  Gene/Insert name: GFP-P2A-Blasticidin
  Insert size (bp): 1182
  Promoter: CMV
  Cloning method: Gibson Cloning
  Sequencing primers: 5′ NA; 3′ NA
Terms and licenses: Academic/Nonprofit Terms; Industry Terms: Not Available to Industry
How to cite: pLeAPS-GFP-blast was a gift from Michael Birnbaum (Addgene plasmid # 182230 ; http://n2t.net/addgene:182230 ; RRID:Addgene_182230)
